>Addgene plasmid #43509 | III-AGAG | depositor partial sequence | sequence record 58774 | III-AGAG sequence 426 bps
CGTCTCGGCTCACCCCAGAGCAGGTCGTGGCAATCGCCTCCAACATTGGCGGGAAACAGGCACTCGAGAC
TGTCCAGCGCCTGCTTCCCGTGCTGTGCCAAGCGCACGGACTCACCCCAGAGCAGGTCGTGGCAATCGCG
AGCAATAACGGCGGAAAACAGGCTTTGGAAACGGTGCAGAGGCTCCTTCCAGTGCTGTGCCAAGCGCACG
GCCTCACCCCAGAGCAGGTCGTGGCAATCGCCTCCAACATTGGCGGGAAACAGGCACTCGAGACTGTCCA
GCGCCTGCTTCCCGTGCTGTGCCAAGCGCACGGATTAACCCCAGAGCAGGTCGTGGCAATCGCGAGCAAT
AACGGCGGAAAACAGGCTTTGGAAACGGTGCAGAGGCTCCTTCCAGTGCTGTGCCAAGCGCACGGACTCA
GAGACG
