>Addgene plasmid #43509 | III-AGAG | addgene partial sequence | sequence record 61500 | M13-F20 5'-TGTAAAACGACGGCCAGT-3'
GGCGATTGGGCCCTCTGATGCATGCTCGAGCGGCCGCCAGTGTGATGGATATCTGCAGAATTCGCCCTTG
CCGTCCTAGCGCGTCTCGGCTCACCCCAGAGCAGGTCGTGGCAATCGCCTCCAACATTGGCGGGAAACAG
GCACTCGAGACTGTCCAGCGCCTGCTTCCCGTGCTGTGCCAAGCGCACGGACTCACCCCAGAGCAGGTCG
TGGCAATCGCGAGCAATAACGGCGGAAAACAGGCTTTGGAAACGGTGCAGAGGCTCCTTCCAGTGCTGTG
CCAAGCGCACGGCCTCACCCCAGAGCAGGTCGTGGCAATCGCCTCCAACATTGGCGGGAAACAGGCACTC
GAGACTGTCCAGCGCCTGCTTCCCGTGCTGTGCCAAGCGCACGGATTAACCCCAGAGCAGGTCGTGGCAA
TCGCGAGCAATAACGGCGGAAAACAGGCTTTGGAAACGGTGCAGAGGCTCCTTCCAGTGCTGTGCCAAGC
GCACGGACTCAGAGACGTGGGCACAGGAAAGAAGGGCGAATTCCAGCACACTGGCGGCCGTTACTAGTGG
ATCCGAGCTCGGTACCAAGCTTGATGCATAGCTTGAGTATTCTATAGTGTCACCTAAATAGCTTGGCGTA
ATCATGGTCATAGCTGTTTCCTGTGTGAAATTGTTATCCGCTCACAATTCCACACAACATACGAGCCGGA
AGCATAAAGTGTAAAGCCTGGGGTGCCTAATGAGTGAGCTAACTCACATTAATTGCGTTGCGCTCACTGC
CCGCTTTCCAGTCGGGAAACCTGTCGTGCCAGCTGCATTAATGAATCGGCCAACGCGCGGGGAGAGGCGG
TTTGCGTATTGGGCGCT
