[The description below was written by a language model from this plasmid's Addgene catalogue record.]
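Description:
III-AGAG is a bacterial cloning plasmid built on the commercial pCRII-TOPO backbone (about 4 kb without insert), into which a 426 bp synthetic fragment was introduced by TOPO cloning. It is a high-copy plasmid maintained in E. coli and carries resistance to both ampicillin and kanamycin, so either or both antibiotics can be used for selection. The insert sits between the T7 and M13-reverse priming sites of the vector, which are the recorded sequencing primers for verifying it. No feature table accompanies the record, so other backbone elements are not itemised here.

The record describes the insert only by its name and as synthetic. The plasmid comes from a TALEN genome-editing system developed for generating human stem cell-based disease models. In that context, the name suggests a pre-assembled block of four TALE repeat modules recognising the bases A, G, A and G, with the "III" prefix likely marking its position in an ordered array. The 426 bp insert size is consistent with roughly four TALE repeats of about 34 amino acids each, but this interpretation is inferred and not stated in the catalogue fields. On this reading, the plasmid has no expression function of its own and carries no promoter intended to drive the insert in mammalian cells. It would serve as one member of a library of storage clones from which repeat blocks are excised or amplified and joined in order to build a full custom TALE DNA-binding domain, which is then fused to a nuclease in a separate expression vector.
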