Addgene plasmid #43509: III-AGAG
Depositing lab: Chad Cowan & Kiran Musunuru. Depositing organization: Harvard University. Publication: A TALEN Genome-Editing System for Generating Human Stem Cell-Based Disease Models. Ding Q, Lee YK, Schaefer EA, Peters DT, Veres A, Kim K, Kuperwasser N, Motola DL, Meissner TB, Hendriks WT, Trevisan M, Gupta RM, Moisan A, Banks E, Friesen M, Schinzel RT, Xia F, Tang A, Xia Y, Figueroa E, Wann A, Ahfeldt T, Daheron L, Zhang F, Rubin LL, Peng LF, Chung RT, Musunuru K, Cowan CA. Cell Stem Cell. 2012 Dec 12. pii: S1934-5909(12)00645-5. doi: 10.1016/j.stem.2012.11.011. PubMed 23246482.
Backbone
  Vector backbone: pCRII-TOPO
  Backbone manufacturer: Invitrogen
  Backbone size w/o insert (bp): 3973
  Vector type: Bacterial Cloning
Growth in bacteria
  Bacterial resistance: Ampicillin and Kanamycin, 100 & 50 μg/mL
  Growth temperature: 37°C
  Growth strain: Top10
  Copy number: High Copy
Gene/Insert
  Gene/Insert name: III-AGAG
  Species: Synthetic
  Insert size (bp): 426
  Cloning method: TOPO Cloning
  Sequencing primers: 5′ T7; 3′ M13-rev
Terms and licenses: Academic/Nonprofit Terms; Industry Terms: Not Available to Industry
How to cite: III-AGAG was a gift from Chad Cowan & Kiran Musunuru (Addgene plasmid # 43509 ; http://n2t.net/addgene:43509 ; RRID:Addgene_43509)
